>Addgene plasmid #56191 | mCrimson2-H2B-N-22 | addgene full sequence | sequence record 174992 | Addgene NGS Result
ATGCCAGAGCCAGCGAAGTCTGCTCCCGCCCCGAAAAAGGGCTCCAAGAAGGCGGTGACTAAGGCGCAGA
AGAAAGGCGGCAAGAAGCGCAAGCGCAGCCGCAAGGAGAGCTATTCCATCTATGTGTACAAGGTTCTGAA
GCAGGTCCACCCTGACACCGGCATTTCGTCCAAGGCCATGGGCATCATGAATTCGTTTGTGAACGACATT
TTCGAGCGCATCGCAGGTGAGGCTTCCCGCCTGGCGCATTACAACAAGCGCTCGACCATCACCTCCAGGG
AGATCCAGACGGCCGTGCGCCTGCTGCTGCCTGGGGAGTTGGCCAAGCACGCCGTGTCCGAGGGTACTAA
GGCCATCACCAAGTACACCAGCGCTAAGCTCGAGCTCAAGCTTCGAATTCTGCAGTCGACGGTACCGCGG
GCCCGGGATCCACCGGTCGCCACCATGGTGAGCAAGGGCGAGGAGCTGATCAAGGAGAACATGCACAGCA
AGCTGTACCTGGAAGGCAGCGTGAACGGCCACCAGTTCAAGTGCACCCACGAAGGGGAGGGCAAGCCCTA
CGAGGGCACCCAGACCAACAGGATCAAGGTGGTGGAGGGAGGCCCCCTGCCGTTCGCATTCGACATCCTG
GCCACCATGTTTATGTACGGGAGCAAGGCCTTCATCAAGTACCCCAAGGGCCTCCCCGATTATTTTAAGC
AGTCCTTCCCTGAGGGCTTCACATGGGAGAGAACCATGGTGTTCGAAGACGGGGGCGTGCTGACCGCCAC
CCAGGACACCAGCCTCCAGGACGGCTGCCTCATCTACAACGTGAAGCTGAGAGGGGTGAACTTCCCAGCC
AACGGCCCCGTGATGAAGCAGACAACACTGGGCTGGGAGCCCAGCACCGAGACCCTGTACCCCGCTGACG
GCGCCCTGGAAGGCAGATGCGACATGGCCCTGAAGCTCGTGGGCGGGGGCCACCTGCACTGCAACTTCAA
GACCACATACAAATCCAAGAAACCCGCTACAAACCTCAAGATGCCCGGCGTCCACTACGTGGACCGCAGA
CTGGAAAGAATCAAGGAGGCCGACAACGAGACCTACGTCGAGCAGCACGAGGTGGCTGTGGCCAGATACT
GCGACCTCCCTAGCAAACTGGGGCACAAACTTAATGGCATGGACGAGCTGTACAAGTAAGCGGCCGCGAC
TCTAGATCATAATCAGCCATACCACATTTGTAGAGGTTTTACTTGCTTTAAAAAACCTCCCACACCTCCC
CCTGAACCTGAAACATAAAATGAATGCAATTGTTGTTGTTAACTTGTTTATTGCAGCTTATAATGGTTAC
AAATAAAGCAATAGCATCACAAATTTCACAAATAAAGCATTTTTTTCACTGCATTCTAGTTGTGGTTTGT
CCAAACTCATCAATGTATCTTAAGGCGTAAATTGTAAGCGTTAATATTTTGTTAAAATTCGCGTTAAATT
TTTGTTAAATCAGCTCATTTTTTAACCAATAGGCCGAAATCGGCAAAATCCCTTATAAATCAAAAGAATA
GACCGAGATAGGGT
[37 nt withheld, positions 1555-1591]
AAAGAACGTGGACTCCAACGTCAAAGG
[49 nt withheld, positions 1619-1667]
T
[91 nt withheld, positions 1669-1759]
G
[124 nt withheld, positions 1761-1884]
CAGGTGGCACTTTTCGGGGAAATGTGCGCGGAACCCCTATTTGTTTATTTTTCTAAATACATTCAAATAT
GTATCCGCTCATGAGACAATAACCCTGATAAATGCTTCAATAATATTGAAAAAGGAAGAGTCCTGAGGCG
GAAAGAACCAGCTGTGGAATGTGTGTCAGTTAGGGTGTGGAAAGTCCCCAGGCTCCCCAGCAGGCAGAAG
TATGCAAAGCATGCATCTCAATTAGTCAGCAACCAGGTGTGGAAAGTCCCCAGGCTCCCCAGCAGGCAGA
AGTATGCAAAGCATGCATCTCAATTAGTCAGCAACCATAGTCCCGCCCCTAACTCCGCCCATCCCGCCCC
TAACTCCGCCCAGTTCCGCCCATTCTCCGCCCCATGGCTGACTAATTTTTTTTATTTATGCAGAGGCCGA
GGCCGCCTCGGCCTCTGAGCTATTCCAGAAGTAGTGAGGAGGCTTTTTTGGAGGCCTAGGCTTTTGCAAA
GATCGATCAAGAGACAGGATGAGGATCGTTTCGCATGATTGAACAAGATGGATTGCACGCAGGTTCTCCG
GCCGCTTGGGTGGAGAGGCTATTCGGCTATGACTGGGCACAACAGACAATCGGCTGCTCTGATGCCGCCG
TGTTCCGGCTGTCAGCGCAGGGGCGCCCGGTTCTTTTTGTCAAGACCGACCTGTCCGGTGCCCTGAATGA
ACTGCAAGACGAGGCAGCGCGGCTATCGTGGCTGGCCACGACGGGCGTTCCTTGCGCAGCTGTGCTCGAC
GTTGTCACTGAAGCGGGAAGGGACTGGCTGCTATTGGGCGAAGTGCCGGGGCAGGATCTCCTGTCATCTC
ACCTTGCTCCTGCCGAGAAAGTATCCATCATGGCTGATGCAATGCGGCGGCTGCATACGCTTGATCCGGC
TACCTGCCCATTCGACCACCAAGCGAAACATCGCATCGAGCGAGCACGTACTCGGATGGAAGCCGGTCTT
GTCGATCAGGATGATCTGGACGAAGAGCATCAGGGGCTCGCGCCAGCCGAACTGTTCGCCAGGCTCAAGG
CGAGCATGCCCGACGGCGAGGATCTCGTCGTGACCCATGGCGATGCCTGCTTGCCGAATATCATGGTGGA
AAATGGCCGCTTTTCTGGATTCATCGACTGTGGCCGGCTGGGTGTGGCGGACCGCTATCAGGACATAGCG
TTGGCTACCCGTGATATTGCTGAAGAGCTTGGCGGCGAATGGGCTGACCGCTTCCTCGTGCTTTACGGTA
TCGCCGCTCCCGATTCGCAGCGCATCGCCTTCTATCGCCTTCTTGACGAGTTCTTCTGAGCGGGACTCTG
GGGTTCGAAATGACCGACCAAGCGACGCCCAACCTGCCATCACGAGATTTCGATTCCACCGCCGCCTTCT
ATGAAAGGTTGGGCTTCGGAATCGTTTTCCGGGACGCCGGCTGGATGATCCTCCAGCGCGGGGATCTCAT
GCTGGAGTTCTTCGCCCACCCTAGGGGGAGGCTAACTGAAACACGGAAGGAGACAATACCGGAAGGAACC
CGCGCTATGACGGCAATAAAAAGACAGAATAAAACGCACGGTGTTGGGTCGTTTGTTCATAAACGCGGGG
TTCGGTCCCAGGGCTGGCACTCTGTCGATACCCCACCGAGACCCCATTGGGGCCAATACGCCCGCGTTTC
TTCCTTTTCCCCACCCCACCCCCCAAGTTCGGGTGAAGGCCCAGGGCTCGCAGCCAACGTCGGGGCGGCA
GGCCCTGCCATAGCCTCAGGTTACTCATATATACTTTAGATTGATTTAAAACTTCATTTTTAATTTAAAA
GGATCTAGGTGAAGATCCTTTTTGATAATCTCATGACCAAAATCCCTTAACGTGAGTTTTCGTTCCACTG
AGCGTCAGACCCCGTAGAAAAGATCAAAGGATCTTCTTGAGATCCTTTTTTTCTGCGCGTAATCTGCTGC
TTGCAAACAAAAAAACCACCGCTACCAGCGGTGGTTTGTTTGCCGGATCAAGAGCTACCAACTCTTTTTC
CGAAGGTAACTGGCTTCAGCAGAGCGCAGATACCAAATACTGTTCTTCTAGTGTAGCCGTAGTTAGGCCA
CCACTTCAAGAACTCTGTAGCACCGCCTACATACCTCGCTCTGCTAATCCTGTTACCAGTGGCTGCTGCC
AGTGGCGATAAGTCGTGTCTTACCGGGTTGGACTCAAGACGATAGTTACCGGATAAGGCGCAGCGGTCGG
GCTGAACGGGGGGTTCGTGCACACAGCCCAGCTTGGAGCGAACGACCTACACCGAACTGAGATACCTACA
GCGTGAGCTATGAGAAAGCGCCACGCTTCCCGAAGGGAGAAAGGCGGACAGGTATCCGGTAAGCGGCAGG
GTCGGAACAGGAGAGCGCACGAGGGAGCTTCCAGGGGGAAACGCCTGGTATCTTTATAGTCCTGTCGGGT
TTCGCCACCTCTGACTTGAGCGTCGATTTTTGTGATGCTCGTCAGGGGGGCGGAGCCTATGGAAAAACGC
CAGCAACGCGGCCTTTTTACGGTTCCTGGCCTTTTGCTGGCCTTTTGCTCACATGTTCTTTCCTGCGTTA
TCCCCTGATTCTGTGGATAACCGTATTACCGCCATGCATTAGTTATTAATAGTAATCAATTACGGGGTCA
TTAGTTCATAGCCCATATATGGAGTTCCGCGTTACATAACTTACGGTAAATGGCCCGCCTGGCTGACCGC
CCAACGACCCCCGCCCATTGACGTCAATAATGACGTATGTTCCCATAGTAACGCCAATAGGGACTTTCCA
TTGACGTCAATGGGTGGAGTATTTACGGTAAACTGCCCACTTGGCAGTACATCAAGTGTATCATATGCCA
AGTACGCCCCCTATTGACGTCAATGACGGTAAATGGCCCGCCTGGCATTATGCCCAGTACATGACCTTAT
GGGACTTTCCTACTTGGCAGTACATCTACGTATTAGTCATCGCTATTACCATGGTGATGCGGTTTTGGCA
GTACATCAATGGGCGTGGATAGCGGTTTGACTCACGGGGATTTCCAAGTCTCCACCCCATTGACGTCAAT
GGGAGTTTGTTTTGGCACCAAAATCAACGGGACTTTCCAAAATGTCGTAACAACTCCGCCCCATTGACGC
AAATGGGCGGTAGGCGTGTACGGTGGGAGGTCTATATAAGCAGAGCTGGTTTAGTGAACCGTCAGATCCG
CTAGCGCCACC
Features (pLannotate 1.2.2; 15 found; start..end, strand, type, name):
      1..378     +  CDS            H2B: human histone H2B; HIST1H2BJ
    379..431     +  misc_feature   MCS: multiple cloning site
    445..1176    +  CDS            mNeptune2.5: mNeptune2.5 is a basic (constitutively fluorescent) red fluorescent protein published in 2014, derived from Entacmaea quadricolor. It is reported to be a rapidly-maturing monomer with moderate acid sensitivity.
   1195..1278    +  CDS            large T antigen (fragment): large T antigen from SV40 (simian virus 40)
   1301..1422    +  polyA_signal   SV40 poly(A) signal: SV40 polyadenylation signal
   1456..1884    -  rep_origin     f1 ori (sequence partly withheld): f1 bacteriophage origin of replication; arrow indicates direction of (+) strand synthesis
   1911..2015    +  promoter       AmpR promoter: bla
   2017..2374    +  promoter       SV40 promoter: SV40 enhancer and early promoter
   2409..3203    +  CDS            NeoR/KanR: aminoglycoside phosphotransferase from Tn5; aph(3')-II (or nptII); confers resistance to neomycin, kanamycin, and G418 (Geneticin®)
   3224..3376    +  CDS            ble (fragment): BLE_KLEPN - Experimental evidence at protein level: Swiss-Prot protein existence level 1. Binding protein with a strong affinity to the bleomycin family of antibiotics. Binds to CL990; an antimitotic-antibiotic compound. From Klebsiella pneumoniae.
   3435..3482    +  polyA_signal   HSV TK poly(A) signal: herpes simplex virus thymidine kinase polyadenylation signal (Cole and Stacy, 1985)
   3573..3589    -  polyA_signal   bGH poly(A) signal (fragment): bovine growth hormone polyadenylation signal
   3811..4399    +  rep_origin     ori: high-copy-number ColE1/pMB1/pBR322/pUC origin of replication
   4574..4877    +  enhancer       CMV enhancer: human cytomegalovirus immediate early enhancer
   4878..5081    +  promoter       CMV promoter: human cytomegalovirus (CMV) immediate early promoter
