[The description below was written by a language model from this plasmid's Addgene catalogue record and pLannotate feature annotations shown in this document.]
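Description:
mCrimson2-H2B-N-22 is a mammalian expression plasmid built on the mCrimson2-N1 backbone, an N1-style fluorescent protein fusion vector, and it encodes human histone H2B (HIST1H2BJ/H2BC11) fused at its C terminus to the red fluorescent protein mCrimson2. Expression is driven by the human cytomegalovirus immediate early enhancer and promoter, and the transcript is terminated by an SV40 polyadenylation signal. The H2B coding sequence is followed by residual multiple cloning site sequence that forms the 22 amino acid linker referred to in the name, and then by the fluorescent protein reading frame. The H2B insert is recorded as carrying D26G and V119I substitutions. The automated annotation labels the fluorescent protein as mNeptune2.5, an Entacmaea quadricolor-derived red protein. This probably reflects the closest match in the annotation database rather than the protein's identity, since the catalogue entry names it mCrimson2, with excitation at 588 nm and emission at 615 nm.

The plasmid replicates in bacteria from a high-copy ColE1/pUC-type origin and also carries an f1 phage origin. A single NeoR/KanR (Tn5 aminoglycoside phosphotransferase) gene serves both hosts: a bacterial bla-type promoter gives kanamycin resistance in E. coli, while the SV40 enhancer/early promoter, paired with the HSV TK polyadenylation signal, allows G418 selection of stably transfected mammalian cells. Short fragments annotated as SV40 large T antigen, ble and bGH poly(A) appear to be partial matches in backbone sequence rather than functional elements.

Because H2B is incorporated into nucleosomes, the fusion labels chromatin, and the construct is intended as a nuclear/histone localization marker for fluorescence imaging in mammalian cells.
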