Addgene plasmid #56191: mCrimson2-H2B-N-22
Purpose: Localization: Nucleus/Histones, Excitation: 588, Emission: 615
Depositing lab: Michael Davidson. Depositing organization: Florida State University, Tallahassee.
Backbone
  Vector backbone: mCrimson2-N1
  Backbone size w/o insert (bp): 4750
  Vector type: Mammalian Expression
  Selectable markers: Neomycin (select with G418)
Growth in bacteria
  Bacterial resistance: Kanamycin, 50 μg/mL
  Growth temperature: 37°C
  Growth strain: DH5alpha
  Copy number: High Copy
Gene/Insert
  Gene/Insert name: H2B (alt names: Human Histone H2B with 22 amino acid linker; NM_021058.3)
  Species: H. sapiens (human)
  Mutation: D26G and V119I in H2B
  Entrez Gene: H2BC11 (a.k.a. H2B/r, H2BFR, H2BJ, HIST1H2BJ)
  Promoter: CMV
  Tag / fusion protein: mCrimson2 (C terminal on backbone)
  Cloning method: Unknown
  Sequencing primers: 5′ CMV-F; 3′ SV40pA-R
Terms and licenses: Academic/Nonprofit Terms; Industry Terms
Depositor comments: H. sapiens (human) Histone H2B with 22 amino acid linker . Excitation = 588; Emission = 615
How to cite: mCrimson2-H2B-N-22 was a gift from Michael Davidson (Addgene plasmid # 56191 ; http://n2t.net/addgene:56191 ; RRID:Addgene_56191)
