>Addgene plasmid #56191 | mCrimson2-H2B-N-22 | depositor partial sequence | sequence record 87089 | insert sequence
TCAGATCCGCTAGCGCCACCATGCCAGAGCCAGCGAAGTCTGCTCCCGCCCCGAAAAAGGGCTCCAAGAA
GGCGGTGACTAAGGCGCAGAAGAAAGGCGGCAAGAAGCGCAAGCGCAGCCGCAAGGAGAGCTATTCCATC
TATGTGTACAAGGTTCTGAAGCAGGTCCACCCTGACACCGGCATTTCGTCCAAGGCCATGGGCATCATGA
ATTCGTTTGTGAACGACATTTTCGAGCGCATCGCAGGTGAGGCTTCCCGCCTGGCGCATTACAACAAGCG
CTCGACCATCACCTCCAGGGAGATCCAGACGGCCGTGCGCCTGCTGCTGCCTGGGGAGTTGGCCAAGCAC
GCCGTGTCCGAGGGTACTAAGGCCATCACCAAGTACACCAGCGCTAAGCTCGAGCTCAAGCTTCGAATTC
TGCAGTCGACGGTACCGCGGGCCCGGGATCCACCGGTCGCCACCATGGTGAGCAAGGGCGAGGAGCTGAT
CAAGGAGAACATGCACAGCAAGCTGTACCTGGAAGGCAGCGTGAACGGCCACCAGTTCAAGTGCACCCAC
GAAGGGGAGGGCAAGCCCTACGAGGGCACCCAGACCAACAGGATCAAGGTGGTGGAGGGAGGCCCCCTGC
CGTTCGCATTCGACATCCTGGCCACCATGTTTATGTACGGGAGCAAGGCCTTCATCAAGTACCCCAAGGG
CCTCCCCGATTATTTTAAGCAGTCCTTCCCTGAGGGCTTCACATGGGAGAGAACCATGGTGTTCGAAGAC
GGGGGCGTGCTGACCGCCACCCAGGACACCAGCCTCCAGGACGGCTGCCTCATCTACAACGTGAAGCTGA
GAGGGGTGAACTTCCCAGCCAACGGCCCCGTGATGAAGCAGACAACACTGGGCTGGGAGCCCAGCACCGA
GACCCTGTACCCCGCTGACGGCGCCCTGGAAGGCAGATGCGACATGGCCCTGAAGCTCGTGGGCGGGGGC
CACCTGCACTGCAACTTCAAGACCACATACAAATCCAAGAAACCCGCTACAAACCTCAAGATGCCCGGCG
TCCACTACGTGGACCGCAGACTGGAAAGAATCAAGGAGGCCGACAACGAGACCTACGTCGAGCAGCACGA
GGTGGCTGTGGCCAGATACTGCGACCTCCCTAGCAAACTGGGGCACAAACTTAATGGCATGGACGAGCTG
TACAAGTAAGCGGCCGCGACTCTAGATCATAATCAGCCATAC
